Addgene plasmid #138104: pYPQ134-STU-Fn
Purpose: (Empty Backbone) Golden Gate entry vector for 4th crRNA cloning with FnCas12a crRNA scaffold flanked by HH and HDV ribozymes
Depositing lab: Yiping Qi. Depositing organization: University of Maryland, College Park. Publication: Expanding the scope of plant genome engineering with Cas12a orthologs and highly multiplexable editing systems. Zhang Y, Ren Q, Tang X, Liu S, Malzahn AA, Zhou J, Wang J, Yin D, Pan C, Yuan M, Huang L, Yang H, Zhao Y, Fang Q, Zheng X, Tian L, Cheng Y, Le Y, McCoy B, Franklin L, Selengut JD, Mount SM, Que Q, Zhang Y, Qi Y. Nat Commun. 2021 Mar 29;12(1):1944. doi: 10.1038/s41467-021-22330-w. PubMed 33782402.
Backbone
  Vector backbone: pYPQ134A
  Vector type: Plant Expression, CRISPR
Growth in bacteria
  Bacterial resistance: Tetracycline, 10 μg/mL
  Growth temperature: 37°C
  Growth strain: DH5alpha
  Copy number: High Copy
Gene/Insert
  Cloning method: Restriction Enzyme
Terms and licenses: Academic/Nonprofit Terms; Industry Terms: Not Available to Industry
How to cite: pYPQ134-STU-Fn was a gift from Yiping Qi (Addgene plasmid # 138104 ; http://n2t.net/addgene:138104 ; RRID:Addgene_138104)
