[The description below was written by a language model from this plasmid's Addgene catalogue record and pLannotate feature annotations shown in this document.]
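Description:
pYPQ134-STU-Fn is a small (about 3.2 kb) empty Golden Gate entry vector built on the pYPQ134A backbone and catalogued as a plant expression/CRISPR plasmid. It is propagated in E. coli as a high-copy plasmid from a ColE1/pUC-type origin and selected with tetracycline, conferred by a complete tetracycline efflux gene (TcR) driven by its native tet promoter. The automated annotation also picks up short fragments of lacI, an RSF origin and a kanamycin resistance gene, together with a T7 promoter and rrnB T1 and T2 terminators. The fragments are too short to be functional and appear to be backbone remnants.

The payload is a cloning module rather than a finished insert: an FnCas12a crRNA scaffold (direct repeat) flanked by a hammerhead (HH) ribozyme and an HDV ribozyme, into which a user-chosen spacer is inserted. The feature table detects only a partial hammerhead ribozyme match. The HDV ribozyme, the crRNA scaffold and the cloning sites are not annotated, and no plant promoter is listed in the record. In this type of design, the two self-cleaving ribozymes excise a precisely trimmed crRNA from a longer transcript, so that several guide units can be carried on one transcript and processed into individual crRNAs. According to the catalogue entry, this plasmid holds the fourth crRNA position in a set of entry vectors, so it is meant to be combined with sibling vectors by Golden Gate assembly into ordered arrays. The associated work concerns Cas12a orthologs and multiplexed genome editing in plants.
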