Features (pLannotate 1.2.2; 11 found; start..end, strand, type, name):
      1..54      -  CDS            lacI (fragment): lac repressor; lacI; The lac repressor binds to the lac operator to inhibit transcription in E. coli. This inhibition can be relieved by adding lactose or isopropyl-β-D-thiogalactopyranoside (IPTG).
     56..180     -  rep_origin     RSF ori (fragment): Plasmids containing the RSF 1030 origin of replication can be propagated in E. coli cells that contain additional plasmids with compatible origins.
    196..224     +  promoter       tet promoter: E. coli promoter for tetracycline efflux protein gene
    272..1462    +  CDS            TcR: tetracycline efflux protein; tet; confers resistance to tetracycline
   1560..1634    +  CDS            KanR (fragment): aminoglycoside phosphotransferase; aphA-3; confers resistance to kanamycin
   1637..1655    -  promoter       T7 promoter: promoter for bacteriophage T7 RNA polymerase
   1771..1794    +  misc_RNA       sTRSV HHRz (fragment): hammerhead ribozyme from the tobacco ringspot virus satellite RNA (Khvorova et al., 2003)
   2029..2617    +  rep_origin     ori: high-copy-number ColE1/pMB1/pBR322/pUC origin of replication
   2800..2892    +  CDS            lacI (fragment): lac repressor; lacI; The lac repressor binds to the lac operator to inhibit transcription in E. coli. This inhibition can be relieved by adding lactose or isopropyl-β-D-thiogalactopyranoside (IPTG).
   2947..2974    -  terminator     rrnB T2 terminator: transcription terminator T2 from the E. coli rrnB gene
   3106..3149    +  terminator     rrnB T1 terminator: Escherichia coli rrnB; transcription terminator T1 from the E. coli rrnB gene
>Addgene plasmid #138104 | pYPQ134-STU-Fn | addgene full sequence | sequence record 271965 | Addgene NGS Result
CTGCATTAATGAATCGGCCAACGCGCGGGGAGAGGCGGTTTGCGTATTGGGCGCTCTTCCGCTTCCTCGC
TCACTGACTCGCTGCGCTCGGTCGTTCGGCTGCGGCGAGCGGTATCAGCTCACTCAAAGGCGGTAATACG
GTTATCCACAGAATCAGGGGATAACGCAGGAAAGAACATGAATTAATTCTCATGTTTGACAGCTTATCAT
CGATTAGCTTTAATGCGGTAGTTTATCACAGTTAAATTGCTAACGCAGTCAGGCACCGTGTATGAAATCT
AACAATGCGCTCATCGTCATCCTCGGCACCGTCACCCTGGATGCTGTAGGCATAGGCTTGGTTATGCCGG
TACTGCCGGGCCTCTTGCGGGATATCGTCCATTCCGACAGCATCGCCAGTCACTATGGCGTGCTGCTAGC
GCTATATGCGTTGATGCAATTTCTATGCGCACCCGTTCTCGGAGCACTGTCCGACCGCTTTGGCCGCCGC
CCAGTCCTGCTCGCTTCGCTACTTGGAGCCACTATCGACTACGCGATCATGGCGACCACACCCGTCCTGT
GGATTCTCTACGCCGGACGCATCGTGGCCGGCATCACCGGCGCCACAGGTGCGGTTGCTGGCGCCTATAT
CGCCGACATCACCGATGGGGAAGATCGGGCTCGCCACTTCGGGCTCATGAGCGCTTGTTTCGGCGTGGGT
ATGGTGGCAGGCCCCGTGGCCGGGGGACTGTTGGGCGCCATCTCCTTACATGCACCATTCCTTGCGGCGG
CGGTGCTCAACGGCCTCAACCTACTACTGGGCTGCTTCCTAATGCAGGAGTCGCATAAGGGAGAGCGCCG
ACCCATGCCCTTGAGAGCCTTCAACCCAGTCAGCTCCTTCCGGTGGGCGCGGGGCATGACTATCGTCGCC
GCACTTATGACTGTCTTCTTTATCATGCAACTCGTAGGACAGGTGCCGGCAGCGCTCTGGGTCATTTTCG
GCGAGGACCGCTTTCGCTGGAGCGCGACGATGATCGGCCTGTCGCTTGCGGTATTCGGAATCTTGCACGC
CCTCGCTCAAGCCTTCGTCACTGGTCCCGCCACCAAACGTTTCGGCGAGAAGCAGGCCATTATCGCCGGC
ATGGCGGCCGACGCGCTGGGCTACGTCTTGCTGGCGTTCGCGACGCGAGGCTGGATGGCCTTCCCCATTA
TGATTCTTCTCGCTTCCGGCGGCATCGGGATGCCCGCGTTGCAGGCCATGCTGTCCAGGCAGGTAGATGA
CGACCATCAGGGACAGCTTCAAGGATCGCTCGCGGCTCTTACCAGCCTAACTTCGATCATTGGACCGCTG
ATCGTCACGGCGATTTATGCCGCCTCGGCGAGCACATGGAACGGGTTGGCATGGATTGTAGGCGCCGCCC
TATACCTTGTCTGCCTCCCCGCGTTGCGTCGCGGTGCATGGAGCCGGGCCACCTCGACCTGAATGGAAGC
CGGCGGCACCTCGCTAACGGATTCACCACTCCAAGAATTGGAGCCAATCAATTCTTGCGGAGAACTGTGA
ATGCGCAAACCAACCCTTGATCGGGGAAGAACAGTATGTCGAGCTATTTTTTGACTTACTGGGGATCAAG
CCTGATTGGGAGAAAATAAAATATCCCCTATAGTGAGTCGTATTACATGGTCATAGCTGTTTCCTGGCAG
CTCTGGCCCGTGTCTCAAAATCTCTGATGTTACATTGCACAAGATAAAAATATATCATCATGCCTCCTCT
AGAGGTCTCGCCAGAAATTACTGATGAGTCCGTGAGGACGAAACGAGTAAGCTCGTCTAATTTCTACTGT
TGTAGATGAGACGGAGCTCAGTCTGACCGCGGCGTCTCTGGCCGGCATGGTCCCAGCCTCCTCGCTGGCG
CCGGCTGGGCAACATGCTTCGGCATGGCGAATGGGACTGTTGGAGACCCTCGAGCCACCCATGACCAAAA
TCCCTTAACGTGAGTTACGCGTCGTTCCACTGAGCGTCAGACCCCGTAGAAAAGATCAAAGGATCTTCTT
GAGATCCTTTTTTTCTGCGCGTAATCTGCTGCTTGCAAACAAAAAAACCACCGCTACCAGCGGTGGTTTG
TTTGCCGGATCAAGAGCTACCAACTCTTTTTCCGAAGGTAACTGGCTTCAGCAGAGCGCAGATACCAAAT
ACTGTTCTTCTAGTGTAGCCGTAGTTAGGCCACCACTTCAAGAACTCTGTAGCACCGCCTACATACCTCG
CTCTGCTAATCCTGTTACCAGTGGCTGCTGCCAGTGGCGATAAGTCGTGTCTTACCGGGTTGGACTCAAG
ACGATAGTTACCGGATAAGGCGCAGCGGTCGGGCTGAACGGGGGGTTCGTGCACACAGCCCAGCTTGGAG
CGAACGACCTACACCGAACTGAGATACCTACAGCGTGAGCTATGAGAAAGCGCCACGCTTCCCGAAGGGA
GAAAGGCGGACAGGTATCCGGTAAGCGGCAGGGTCGGAACAGGAGAGCGCACGAGGGAGCTTCCAGGGGG
AAACGCCTGGTATCTTTATAGTCCTGTCGGGTTTCGCCACCTCTGACTTGAGCGTCGATTTTTGTGATGC
TCGTCAGGGGGGCGGAGCCTATGGAAAAACGCCAGCAACGCGGCCTTTTTACGGTTCCTGGCCTTTTGCT
GGCCTTTTGCTCACATGTTCTTTCCTGCGTTATCCCCTGATTCTGTGGATAACCGTATTACCGCCTTTGA
GTGAGCTGATACCGCTCGCCGCAGCCGAACGACCGAGCGCAGCGAGTCAGTGAGCGAGGAAGCGGAAGAG
CGCCCAATACGCAAACCGCCTCTCCCCGCGCGTTGGCCGATTCATTAATGCAGCTGGCACGACAGGTTTC
CCGACTGGAAAGCGGGCAGTGAGCGCAACGCAATTAATACGCGTACCGCTAGCCAGGAAGAGTTTGTAGA
AACGCAAAAAGGCCATCCGTCAGGATGGCCTTCTGCTTAGTTTGATGCCTGGCAGTTTATGGCGGGCGTC
CTGCCCGCCACCCTCCGGGCCGTTGCTTCACAACGTTCAAATCCGCTCCCGGCGGATTTGTCCTACTCAG
GAGAGCGTTCACCGACAAACAACAGATAAAACGAAAGGCCCAGTCTTCCGACTGAGCCTTTCGTTTTATT
TGATGCCTGGCAGTTCCCTACTCTCGCGTT
